Addgene plasmid #223134: pCMV-T7-TadCBEd-SpCas9(MRKQKC)-P2A-EGFP (AHK574)
Purpose: pCMV and pT7 Human expression plasmid for TadCBEd using SpCas9 CBE enzyme with MRKQKC amino acids at positions 1135,1136,1218,1219,1335,T1337 with C-term BPNLS-P2A-EGFP
Depositing lab: Benjamin Kleinstiver. Depositing organization: Massachusetts General Hospital. Publication: Custom CRISPR-Cas9 PAM variants via scalable engineering and machine learning. Silverstein RA, Kim N, Kroell AS, Walton RT, Delano J, Butcher RM, Pacesa M, Smith BK, Christie KA, Ha LL, Meis RJ, Clark AB, Spinner AD, Lazzarotto CR, Li Y, Matsubara A, Urbina EO, Dahl GA, Correia BE, Marks DS, Tsai SQ, Pinello L, De Ravin SS, Liu Q, Kleinstiver BP. Nature. 2025 Apr 22. doi: 10.1038/s41586-025-09021-y. PubMed 40262634.
Backbone
  Vector backbone: pCMV_ABEmax_P2A_GFP
  Backbone manufacturer: David Liu, Addgene plasmid #112101
  Vector type: Mammalian Expression, CRISPR
Growth in bacteria
  Bacterial resistance: Ampicillin, 100 μg/mL
  Growth temperature: 37°C
  Growth strain: DH5alpha
  Copy number: High Copy
Gene/Insert
  Gene/Insert name: human codon optimized TadA-CDd-SpCas9(MRKQKC)-2xUGI-P2A-EGFP (alt names: AHK574; TadCBEd-SpCas9(MRKQKC))
  Species: Synthetic
  Mutation: TadA-CDd mutations; nSpCas9(D10A/MRKQKC)=D1135M, S1136R, G1218K, E1219Q, R1335K, T1337C
  Promoter: CMV and T7
  Tag / fusion protein: BPNLS-TadA-CDd (N terminal on insert); 2xUGI-BPNLS-P2A-EGFP (C terminal on insert)
  Cloning method: Gibson Cloning
  Sequencing primers: 5′ oBK6928-CCAAGTCTCCACCCCATTGACG; 3′ oBK219-GGGAGTGGCACCTTCCAGGGTC
Terms and licenses: Academic/Nonprofit Terms; Industry Terms: Not Available to Industry
How to cite: pCMV-T7-TadCBEd-SpCas9(MRKQKC)-P2A-EGFP (AHK574) was a gift from Benjamin Kleinstiver (Addgene plasmid # 223134 ; http://n2t.net/addgene:223134 ; RRID:Addgene_223134)
