[The description below was written by a language model from this plasmid's Addgene catalogue record and pLannotate feature annotations shown in this document.]
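Description:
pCMV-T7-TadCBEd-SpCas9(MRKQKC)-P2A-EGFP (AHK574) is a 9.6 kb mammalian expression and CRISPR plasmid built by Gibson cloning on the pCMV_ABEmax_P2A_GFP backbone. It is maintained in E. coli through a high-copy ColE1/pUC-type origin and selected with ampicillin via the β-lactamase gene. The remaining backbone annotations (lac promoter/operator, CAP site, small lacI, SV40 promoter, MCS and bom fragments) are cloning-vector remnants with no evident role in the payload.

The payload is a single human codon-optimized open reading frame encoding the cytosine base editor TadCBEd. At the N-terminus a bipartite NLS precedes TadA-CDd, an engineered variant of the E. coli tRNA adenosine deaminase TadA whose mutations redirect it to cytidine deamination. It is fused to a D10A SpCas9 nickase carrying the substitutions D1135M, S1136R, G1218K, E1219Q, R1335K and T1337C (the "MRKQKC" set), which lie in the PAM-interacting region and are meant to alter PAM preference. The record describes two downstream copies of the uracil glycosylase inhibitor UGI, which block excision of the uracil intermediate and so favor C-to-T outcomes; the automated feature table annotates only one UGI unit, and it also labels the Cas9 N-terminal part as dCas9. A second BPNLS, a P2A self-cleaving peptide and EGFP follow, so transfected cells co-express a separate green fluorescent marker. The cassette ends in a bGH polyadenylation signal.

Expression is driven by the CMV enhancer/promoter in human cells, while the T7 promoter just upstream of the coding sequence allows in vitro transcription of editor mRNA. No guide RNA cassette is annotated, so the sgRNA must be supplied separately. The plasmid belongs to a study of custom Cas9 PAM variants produced by scalable engineering and machine learning.
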