Features (pLannotate 1.2.2; 19 found; start..end, strand, type, name):
    112..491     +  enhancer       CMV enhancer: human cytomegalovirus immediate early enhancer
    492..695     +  promoter       CMV promoter: human cytomegalovirus (CMV) immediate early promoter
    737..755     +  promoter       T7 promoter: promoter for bacteriophage T7 RNA polymerase
    826..1317    +  CDS            tadA: TADA_ECOLI - Also known as yfhC. Experimental evidence at protein level: Swiss-Prot protein existence level 1. Catalyzes the deamination of adenosine to inosine at the wobble position 34 of tRNA(Arg2). Essential for cell viability. From Escherichia coli (strain K12).
   1420..3021    +  CDS            dCas9(N): N-terminal portion of catalytically inactive Streptococcus pyogenes dCas9 carrying the D10A mutation (Zetsche et al., 2015)
   3022..5516    +  CDS            Cas9(C) (fragment): C-terminal portion of Streptococcus pyogenes Cas9 (Zetsche et al., 2015)
   5830..6078    +  CDS            UGI: UNGI_BPPB2 - Experimental evidence at protein level: Swiss-Prot protein existence level 1. This protein binds specifically and reversibly to the host uracil-DNA glycosylase, preventing removal of uracil residues from PBS2 DNA by the host uracil-excision repair system. From Bacillus phage PBS2 (Bacteriophage PBS2).
   6208..6924    +  CDS            EGFP: EGFP is a basic (constitutively fluorescent) green fluorescent protein published in 1996, derived from Aequorea victoria. It is reported to be a rapidly-maturing weak dimer with moderate acid sensitivity.
   7012..7236    +  polyA_signal   bGH poly(A) signal: bovine growth hormone polyadenylation signal
   7240..7261    +  promoter       SV40 promoter (fragment): SV40 enhancer and early promoter
   7266..7282    +  misc_feature   MCS (fragment): pBluescript multiple cloning site
   7331..7347    -  protein_bind   lac operator: The lac repressor binds to the lac operator to inhibit transcription in E. coli. This inhibition can be relieved by adding lactose or isopropyl-β-D-thiogalactopyranoside (IPTG). lac repressor encoded by lacI
   7355..7385    -  promoter       lac promoter: promoter for the E. coli lac operon
   7400..7421    -  protein_bind   CAP binding site: CAP binding activates transcription in the presence of cAMP. E. coli catabolite activator protein
   7434..7526    -  CDS            lacI (fragment): lac repressor; lacI; The lac repressor binds to the lac operator to inhibit transcription in E. coli. This inhibition can be relieved by adding lactose or isopropyl-β-D-thiogalactopyranoside (IPTG).
   7709..8297    -  rep_origin     ori: high-copy-number ColE1/pMB1/pBR322/pUC origin of replication
   8468..9328    -  CDS            AmpR: β-lactamase; bla; confers resistance to ampicillin, carbenicillin, and related antibiotics
   9329..9433    -  promoter       AmpR promoter: bla
   9504..9548    -  misc_feature   bom (fragment): basis of mobility region from pBR322
>Addgene plasmid #223134 | pCMV-T7-TadCBEd-SpCas9(MRKQKC)-P2A-EGFP (AHK574) | addgene full sequence | sequence record 447700 | Addgene NGS Result
GCAAAATTTAAGCTACAACAAGGCAAGGCTTGACCGACAATTGCATGAAGAATCTGCTTAGGGTTAGGCG
TTTTGCGCTGCTTCGCGATGTACGGGCCAGATATACGCGTTGACATTGATTATTGACTAGTTATTAATAG
TAATCAATTACGGGGTCATTAGTTCATAGCCCATATATGGAGTTCCGCGTTACATAACTTACGGTAAATG
GCCCGCCTGGCTGACCGCCCAACGACCCCCGCCCATTGACGTCAATAATGACGTATGTTCCCATAGTAAC
GCCAATAGGGACTTTCCATTGACGTCAATGGGTGGAGTATTTACGGTAAACTGCCCACTTGGCAGTACAT
CAAGTGTATCATATGCCAAGTACGCCCCCTATTGACGTCAATGACGGTAAATGGCCCGCCTGGCATTATG
CCCAGTACATGACCTTATGGGACTTTCCTACTTGGCAGTACATCTACGTATTAGTCATCGCTATTACCAT
GGTGATGCGGTTTTGGCAGTACATCAATGGGCGTGGATAGCGGTTTGACTCACGGGGATTTCCAAGTCTC
CACCCCATTGACGTCAATGGGAGTTTGTTTTGGCACCAAAATCAACGGGACTTTCCAAAATGTCGTAACA
ACTCCGCCCCATTGACGCAAATGGGCGGTAGGCGTGTACGGTGGGAGGTCTATATAAGCAGAGCTGGTTT
AGTGAACCGTCAGATCCGCTAGAGATCCGCGGCCGCTAATACGACTCACTATAGGGAGAGCCGCCACCAT
GAAACGGACAGCCGACGGAAGCGAGTTCGAGTCACCAAAGAAGAAGCGGAAAGTCTCTGAGGTGGAGTTT
TCCCACGAGTACTGGATGAGACATGCCCTGACCCTGGCCAAGAGGGCACGCGATGAGAGGAAGGCCCCTG
TGGGAGCCGTGCTGGTGCTGAACAATAGAGTGATCGGCGAGGGCTGGAACAGAGCCATCGGCCTGCACGA
CCCAACAGCCCATGCCGAAATTATCGCCCTGAGACAGGGCGGCCTGGTCATGCAGAACTACAGACTGATT
GACGCCACCCTGTACGTGACATTCGAGCCTTGCGTGATGTGCGCCGGCGCCATGATCAACTCTAGGATCG
GCCGCGTGGTGTTTGGCGTGAGGAACAGCAAAAGAGGCGCCGCAGGCTCCCTGATGAACGTGCTGAACTA
CCCCGGCATGAATCACCGCGTCGAAATTACCGAGGGAATCCTGGCAGATGAATGTGCCGCCCTGCTGTGC
GATTTCTACCGGATGCCTAGACAGGTGTTCAATGCTCAGAAGAAGGCCCAGAGCTCCATCAACTCCGGAG
GATCTAGCGGAGGCTCCTCTGGCTCTGAGACACCTGGCACAAGCGAGAGCGCAACACCTGAAAGCAGCGG
GGGCAGCAGCGGGGGGTCAGACAAGAAGTACAGCATCGGCCTGGCCATCGGCACCAACTCTGTGGGCTGG
GCCGTGATCACCGACGAGTACAAGGTGCCCAGCAAGAAATTCAAGGTGCTGGGCAACACCGACCGGCACA
GCATCAAGAAGAACCTGATCGGAGCCCTGCTGTTCGACAGCGGCGAAACAGCCGAGGCCACCCGGCTGAA
GAGAACCGCCAGAAGAAGATACACCAGACGGAAGAACCGGATCTGCTATCTGCAAGAGATCTTCAGCAAC
GAGATGGCCAAGGTGGACGACAGCTTCTTCCACAGACTGGAAGAGTCCTTCCTGGTGGAAGAGGATAAGA
AGCACGAGCGGCACCCCATCTTCGGCAACATCGTGGACGAGGTGGCCTACCACGAGAAGTACCCCACCAT
CTACCACCTGAGAAAGAAACTGGTGGACAGCACCGACAAGGCCGACCTGCGGCTGATCTATCTGGCCCTG
GCCCACATGATCAAGTTCCGGGGCCACTTCCTGATCGAGGGCGACCTGAACCCCGACAACAGCGACGTGG
ACAAGCTGTTCATCCAGCTGGTGCAGACCTACAACCAGCTGTTCGAGGAAAACCCCATCAACGCCAGCGG
CGTGGACGCCAAGGCCATCCTGTCTGCCAGACTGAGCAAGAGCAGACGGCTGGAAAATCTGATCGCCCAG
CTGCCCGGCGAGAAGAAGAATGGCCTGTTCGGAAACCTGATTGCCCTGAGCCTGGGCCTGACCCCCAACT
TCAAGAGCAACTTCGACCTGGCCGAGGATGCCAAACTGCAGCTGAGCAAGGACACCTACGACGACGACCT
GGACAACCTGCTGGCCCAGATCGGCGACCAGTACGCCGACCTGTTTCTGGCCGCCAAGAACCTGTCCGAC
GCCATCCTGCTGAGCGACATCCTGAGAGTGAACACCGAGATCACCAAGGCCCCCCTGAGCGCCTCTATGA
TCAAGAGATACGACGAGCACCACCAGGACCTGACCCTGCTGAAAGCTCTCGTGCGGCAGCAGCTGCCTGA
GAAGTACAAAGAGATTTTCTTCGACCAGAGCAAGAACGGCTACGCCGGCTACATTGACGGCGGAGCCAGC
CAGGAAGAGTTCTACAAGTTCATCAAGCCCATCCTGGAAAAGATGGACGGCACCGAGGAACTGCTCGTGA
AGCTGAACAGAGAGGACCTGCTGCGGAAGCAGCGGACCTTCGACAACGGCAGCATCCCCCACCAGATCCA
CCTGGGAGAGCTGCACGCCATTCTGCGGCGGCAGGAAGATTTTTACCCATTCCTGAAGGACAACCGGGAA
AAGATCGAGAAGATCCTGACCTTCCGCATCCCCTACTACGTGGGCCCTCTGGCCAGGGGAAACAGCAGAT
TCGCCTGGATGACCAGAAAGAGCGAGGAAACCATCACCCCCTGGAACTTCGAGGAAGTGGTGGACAAGGG
CGCTTCCGCCCAGAGCTTCATCGAGCGGATGACCAACTTCGATAAGAACCTGCCCAACGAGAAGGTGCTG
CCCAAGCACAGCCTGCTGTACGAGTACTTCACCGTGTATAACGAGCTGACCAAAGTGAAATACGTGACCG
AGGGAATGAGAAAGCCCGCCTTCCTGAGCGGCGAGCAGAAAAAGGCCATCGTGGACCTGCTGTTCAAGAC
CAACCGGAAAGTGACCGTGAAGCAGCTGAAAGAGGACTACTTCAAGAAAATCGAGTGCTTCGACTCCGTG
GAAATCTCCGGCGTGGAAGATCGGTTCAACGCCTCCCTGGGCACATACCACGATCTGCTGAAAATTATCA
AGGACAAGGACTTCCTGGACAATGAGGAAAACGAGGACATTCTGGAAGATATCGTGCTGACCCTGACACT
GTTTGAGGACAGAGAGATGATCGAGGAACGGCTGAAAACCTATGCCCACCTGTTCGACGACAAAGTGATG
AAGCAGCTGAAGCGGCGGAGATACACCGGCTGGGGCAGGCTGAGCCGGAAGCTGATCAACGGCATCCGGG
ACAAGCAGTCCGGCAAGACAATCCTGGATTTCCTGAAGTCCGACGGCTTCGCCAACAGAAACTTCATGCA
GCTGATCCACGACGACAGCCTGACCTTTAAAGAGGACATCCAGAAAGCCCAGGTGTCCGGCCAGGGCGAT
AGCCTGCACGAGCACATTGCCAATCTGGCCGGCAGCCCCGCCATTAAGAAGGGCATCCTGCAGACAGTGA
AGGTGGTGGACGAGCTCGTGAAAGTGATGGGCCGGCACAAGCCCGAGAACATCGTGATCGAAATGGCCAG
AGAGAACCAGACCACCCAGAAGGGACAGAAGAACAGCCGCGAGAGAATGAAGCGGATCGAAGAGGGCATC
AAAGAGCTGGGCAGCCAGATCCTGAAAGAACACCCCGTGGAAAACACCCAGCTGCAGAACGAGAAGCTGT
ACCTGTACTACCTGCAGAATGGGCGGGATATGTACGTGGACCAGGAACTGGACATCAACCGGCTGTCCGA
CTACGATGTGGACCATATCGTGCCTCAGAGCTTTCTGAAGGACGACTCCATCGACAACAAGGTGCTGACC
AGAAGCGACAAGAACCGGGGCAAGAGCGACAACGTGCCCTCCGAAGAGGTCGTGAAGAAGATGAAGAACT
ACTGGCGGCAGCTGCTGAACGCCAAGCTGATTACCCAGAGAAAGTTCGACAATCTGACCAAGGCCGAGAG
AGGCGGCCTGAGCGAACTGGATAAGGCCGGCTTCATCAAGAGACAGCTGGTGGAAACCCGGCAGATCACA
AAGCACGTGGCACAGATCCTGGACTCCCGGATGAACACTAAGTACGACGAGAATGACAAGCTGATCCGGG
AAGTGAAAGTGATCACCCTGAAGTCCAAGCTGGTGTCCGATTTCCGGAAGGATTTCCAGTTTTACAAAGT
GCGCGAGATCAACAACTACCACCACGCCCACGACGCCTACCTGAACGCCGTCGTGGGAACCGCCCTGATC
AAAAAGTACCCTAAGCTGGAAAGCGAGTTCGTGTACGGCGACTACAAGGTGTACGACGTGCGGAAGATGA
TCGCCAAGAGCGAGCAGGAAATCGGCAAGGCTACCGCCAAGTACTTCTTCTACAGCAACATCATGAACTT
TTTCAAGACCGAGATTACCCTGGCCAACGGCGAGATCCGGAAGCGGCCTCTGATCGAGACAAACGGCGAA
ACCGGGGAGATCGTGTGGGATAAGGGCCGGGATTTTGCCACCGTGCGGAAAGTGCTGAGCATGCCCCAAG
TGAATATCGTGAAAAAGACCGAGGTGCAGACAGGCGGCTTCAGCAAAGAGTCTATCCTGCCCAAGAGGAA
CAGCGATAAGCTGATCGCCAGAAAGAAGGACTGGGACCCTAAGAAGTACGGCGGCTTCATGAGACCCACC
GTGGCCTATTCTGTGCTGGTGGTGGCCAAAGTGGAAAAGGGCAAGTCCAAGAAACTGAAGAGTGTGAAAG
AGCTGCTGGGGATCACCATCATGGAAAGAAGCAGCTTCGAGAAGAATCCCATCGACTTTCTGGAAGCCAA
GGGCTACAAAGAAGTGAAAAAGGACCTGATCATCAAGCTGCCTAAGTACTCCCTGTTCGAGCTGGAAAAC
GGCCGGAAGAGAATGCTGGCCTCTGCCAAGCAGCTGCAGAAGGGAAACGAACTGGCCCTGCCCTCCAAAT
ATGTGAACTTCCTGTACCTGGCCAGCCACTATGAGAAGCTGAAGGGCTCCCCCGAGGATAATGAGCAGAA
ACAGCTGTTTGTGGAACAGCACAAGCACTACCTGGACGAGATCATCGAGCAGATCAGCGAGTTCTCCAAG
AGAGTGATCCTGGCCGACGCTAATCTGGACAAAGTGCTGTCCGCCTACAACAAGCACCGGGATAAGCCCA
TCAGAGAGCAGGCCGAGAATATCATCCACCTGTTTACCCTGACCAATCTGGGAGCCCCTGCCGCCTTCAA
GTACTTTGACACCACCATCGACCGGAAGAAGTACTGCAGCACCAAAGAGGTGCTGGACGCCACCCTGATC
CACCAGAGCATCACCGGCCTGTACGAGACACGGATCGACCTGTCTCAGCTGGGAGGTGACAGCGGCGGGA
GCGGCGGGAGCGGGGGGAGCACTAATCTGAGCGACATCATTGAGAAGGAGACTGGGAAACAGCTGGTCAT
TCAGGAGTCCATCCTGATGCTGCCTGAGGAGGTGGAGGAAGTGATCGGCAACAAGCCAGAGTCTGACATC
CTGGTGCACACCGCCTACGACGAGTCCACAGATGAGAATGTGATGCTGCTGACCTCTGACGCCCCCGAGT
ATAAGCCTTGGGCCCTGGTCATCCAGGATTCTAACGGCGAGAATAAGATCAAGATGCTGAGCGGAGGATC
CGGAGGATCTGGAGGCAGCACCAACCTGTCTGACATCATCGAGAAGGAGACAGGCAAGCAGCTGGTCATC
CAGGAGAGCATCCTGATGCTGCCCGAAGAAGTCGAAGAAGTGATCGGAAACAAGCCTGAGAGCGATATCC
TGGTCCATACCGCCTACGACGAGAGTACCGACGAAAATGTGATGCTGCTGACATCCGACGCCCCAGAGTA
TAAGCCCTGGGCTCTGGTCATCCAGGATTCCAACGGAGAGAACAAAATCAAAATGCTGTCTGGCGGCTCA
AAAAGAACCGCCGACGGCAGCGAATTCGAGCCCAAGAAGAAGAGGAAAGTCGGAAGCGGAGCTACTAACT
TCAGCCTGCTGAAGCAGGCTGGAGACGTGGAGGAGAACCCTGGACCTATGGTGAGCAAGGGCGAGGAGCT
GTTCACCGGGGTGGTGCCCATCCTGGTCGAGCTGGACGGCGACGTAAACGGCCACAAGTTCAGCGTGTCC
GGCGAGGGCGAGGGCGATGCCACCTACGGCAAGCTGACCCTGAAGTTCATCTGCACCACCGGCAAGCTGC
CCGTGCCCTGGCCCACCCTCGTGACCACCCTGACCTATGGAGTGCAGTGCTTCAGCCGCTACCCCGACCA
CATGAAGCAGCACGACTTCTTCAAGTCCGCCATGCCCGAAGGCTACGTCCAGGAGCGCACCATCTTCTTC
AAGGACGACGGCAACTACAAGACCCGCGCCGAGGTGAAGTTCGAGGGCGACACCCTGGTGAACCGCATCG
AGCTGAAGGGCATCGACTTCAAGGAGGACGGCAACATCCTGGGGCACAAGCTGGAGTACAACTACAACAG
CCACAACGTCTATATCATGGCCGACAAGCAGAAGAACGGCATCAAGGTGAACTTCAAGATCCGCCACAAC
ATCGAGGACGGCAGCGTGCAGCTCGCCGACCACTACCAGCAGAACACCCCCATCGGCGACGGCCCCGTGC
TGCTGCCCGACAACCACTACCTGAGCACCCAGTCCGCCCTGAGCAAAGACCCCAACGAGAAGCGCGATCA
CATGGTCCTGCTGGAGTTCGTGACCGCCGCCGGGATCACTCTCGGCATGGACGAGCTGTACAAGTCTGGT
GGTTCTCCCAAGAAGAAGAGGAAAGTCTAACCGGTCATCATCACCATCACCATTGAGTTTAAACCCGCTG
ATCAGCCTCGACTGTGCCTTCTAGTTGCCAGCCATCTGTTGTTTGCCCCTCCCCCGTGCCTTCCTTGACC
CTGGAAGGTGCCACTCCCACTGTCCTTTCCTAATAAAATGAGGAAATTGCATCGCATTGTCTGAGTAGGT
GTCATTCTATTCTGGGGGGTGGGGTGGGGCAGGACAGCAAGGGGGAGGATTGGGAAGACAATAGCAGGCA
TGCTGGGGATGCGGTGGGCTCTATGGCTTCTGAGGCGGAAAGAACCAGCTGGGGCTCGATACCGTCGACC
TCTAGCTAGAGCTTGGCGTAATCATGGTCATAGCTGTTTCCTGTGTGAAATTGTTATCCGCTCACAATTC
CACACAACATACGAGCCGGAAGCATAAAGTGTAAAGCCTAGGGTGCCTAATGAGTGAGCTAACTCACATT
AATTGCGTTGCGCTCACTGCCCGCTTTCCAGTCGGGAAACCTGTCGTGCCAGCTGCATTAATGAATCGGC
CAACGCGCGGGGAGAGGCGGTTTGCGTATTGGGCGCTCTTCCGCTTCCTCGCTCACTGACTCGCTGCGCT
CGGTCGTTCGGCTGCGGCGAGCGGTATCAGCTCACTCAAAGGCGGTAATACGGTTATCCACAGAATCAGG
GGATAACGCAGGAAAGAACATGTGAGCAAAAGGCCAGCAAAAGGCCAGGAACCGTAAAAAGGCCGCGTTG
CTGGCGTTTTTCCATAGGCTCCGCCCCCCTGACGAGCATCACAAAAATCGACGCTCAAGTCAGAGGTGGC
GAAACCCGACAGGACTATAAAGATACCAGGCGTTTCCCCCTGGAAGCTCCCTCGTGCGCTCTCCTGTTCC
GACCCTGCCGCTTACCGGATACCTGTCCGCCTTTCTCCCTTCGGGAAGCGTGGCGCTTTCTCATAGCTCA
CGCTGTAGGTATCTCAGTTCGGTGTAGGTCGTTCGCTCCAAGCTGGGCTGTGTGCACGAACCCCCCGTTC
AGCCCGACCGCTGCGCCTTATCCGGTAACTATCGTCTTGAGTCCAACCCGGTAAGACACGACTTATCGCC
ACTGGCAGCAGCCACTGGTAACAGGATTAGCAGAGCGAGGTATGTAGGCGGTGCTACAGAGTTCTTGAAG
TGGTGGCCTAACTACGGCTACACTAGAAGAACAGTATTTGGTATCTGCGCTCTGCTGAAGCCAGTTACCT
TCGGAAAAAGAGTTGGTAGCTCTTGATCCGGCAAACAAACCACCGCTGGTAGCGGTGGTTTTTTTGTTTG
CAAGCAGCAGATTACGCGCAGAAAAAAAGGATCTCAAGAAGATCCTTTGATCTTTTCTACGGGGTCTGAC
ACTCAGTGGAACGAAAACTCACGTTAAGGGATTTTGGTCATGAGATTATCAAAAAGGATCTTCACCTAGA
TCCTTTTAAATTAAAAATGAAGTTTTAAATCAATCTAAAGTATATATGAGTAAACTTGGTCTGACAGTTA
CCAATGCTTAATCAGTGAGGCACCTATCTCAGCGATCTGTCTATTTCGTTCATCCATAGTTGCCTGACTC
CCCGTCGTGTAGATAACTACGATACGGGAGGGCTTACCATCTGGCCCCAGTGCTGCAATGATACCGCGAG
ACCCACGCTCACCGGCTCCAGATTTATCAGCAATAAACCAGCCAGCCGGAAGGGCCGAGCGCAGAAGTGG
TCCTGCAACTTTATCCGCCTCCATCCAGTCTATTAATTGTTGCCGGGAAGCTAGAGTAAGTAGTTCGCCA
GTTAATAGTTTGCGCAACGTTGTTGCCATTGCTACAGGCATCGTGGTGTCACGCTCGTCGTTTGGTATGG
CTTCATTCAGCTCCGGTTCCCAACGATCAAGGCGAGTTACATGATCCCCCATGTTGTGCAAAAAAGCGGT
TAGCTCCTTCGGTCCTCCGATCGTTGTCAGAAGTAAGTTGGCCGCAGTGTTATCACTCATGGTTATGGCA
GCACTGCATAATTCTCTTACTGTCATGCCATCCGTAAGATGCTTTTCTGTGACTGGTGAGTACTCAACCA
AGTCATTCTGAGAATAGTGTATGCGGCGACCGAGTTGCTCTTGCCCGGCGTCAATACGGGATAATACCGC
GCCACATAGCAGAACTTTAAAAGTGCTCATCATTGGAAAACGTTCTTCGGGGCGAAAACTCTCAAGGATC
TTACCGCTGTTGAGATCCAGTTCGATGTAACCCACTCGTGCACCCAACTGATCTTCAGCATCTTTTACTT
TCACCAGCGTTTCTGGGTGAGCAAAAACAGGAAGGCAAAATGCCGCAAAAAAGGGAATAAGGGCGACACG
GAAATGTTGAATACTCATACTCTTCCTTTTTCAATATTATTGAAGCATTTATCAGGGTTATTGTCTCATG
AGCGGATACATATTTGAATGTATTTAGAAAAATAAACAAATAGGGGTTCCGCGCACATTTCCCCGAAAAG
TGCCACCTGACGTCGACGGATCGGGAGATCGATCTCCCGATCCCCTAGGGTCGACTCTCAGTACAATCTG
CTCTGATGCCGCATAGTTAAGCCAGTATCTGCTCCCTGCTTGTGTGTTGGAGGTCGCTGAGTAGTGCGCG
A
